>Addgene plasmid #170723 | pDONR207-MUM2sp-ADPG2 | addgene full sequence | sequence record 345619 | Addgene NGS Result
CTTTCCTGCGTTATCCCCTGATTCTGTGGATAACCGTATTACCGCTAGCCAGGAAGAGTTTGTAGAAACG
CAAAAAGGCCATCCGTCAGGATGGCCTTCTGCTTAGTTTGATGCCTGGCAGTTTATGGCGGGCGTCCTGC
CCGCCACCCTCCGGGCCGTTGCTTCACAACGTTCAAATCCGCTCCCGGCGGATTTGTCCTACTCAGGAGA
GCGTTCACCGACAAACAACAGATAAAACGAAAGGCCCAGTCTTCCGACTGAGCCTTTCGTTTTATTTGAT
GCCTGGCAGTTCCCTACTCTCGCGTTAACGCTAGCATGGATCTCGGGCCCCAAATAATGATTTTATTTTG
ACTGATAGTGACCTGTTCGTTGCAACAAATTGATGAGCAATGCTTTTTTATAATGCCAACTTTGTACAAA
AAAGCAGGCTATGGAGATGGGTCGTCTGGTCTTCGGGTTGTGTTTGATTCTTATTGTGGGTACGTTTCTT
GAATTCTCCGGCGGTGCTACGGCGGCACTAGTGTCAAGAATCAGCCCTAATGTATATGACCATTCTTATA
AAAGGTTCAAATCCGATAGCTTAATCAAGCGAAGAGAGGACATCACGGGATTGAGAAGTTTTGTAAGAGC
CTCTTTGCGGACTCCAACCACCGTTAGTGTTTCTGATTTTGGAGCTAAAGGAGATGGAAAAACCGATGAC
ACGCAGGCGTTCGTGAATGCGTGGAAGAAAGCATGTTCTTCAAATGGAGCTGTTAATCTCCTAGTTCCTA
AAGGGAATACTTATCTCCTTAAGTCTATTCAATTAACTGGTCCATGCAATTCTATTCTCACCGTTCAGAT
ATTCGGAACGTTATCCGCATCTCAAAAACGATCGGATTACAAAGATATCAGCAAATGGATAATGTTTGAT
GGCGTTAACAATCTATCAGTCGATGGAGGCGACACTGGGGTTGTGGACGGAAACGGCGAAACGTGGTGGC
AAAACTCATGCAAACGGAACAAAGCTAAGCCATGCACAAAAGCCCCAACGGCTCTTACTTTTTACAACTC
GAAAAGTCTGATAGTGAAGAATCTGAAGGTGAGAAATGCACAGCAGATCCAGATTTCGATTGAAAAATGC
TCCAACGTTCAGGTCTCTAATGTCGTGGTAACTGCGCCTGCGGATAGTCCTAACACCGATGGTATTCATA
TCACTAACACCCAAAACATTCGAGTCTCCGAATCCATCATTGGAACAGGCGATGATTGCATATCTATTGA
AAGTGGATCACAAAATGTTCAAATCAATGATATAACTTGCGGTCCCGGTCACGGTATCAGTATTGGGAGC
CTTGGAGATGACAATTCAAAGGCTTTTGTCTCAGGCGTGACTGTGGATGGTGCTAAGCTTTCCGGTACAG
ACAATGGAGTAAGAATCAAAACTTACCAGGGAGGGTCAGGAACTGCTAGCAATATTATATTTCAAAACAT
TCAGATGGATAATGTTAAGAATCCGATCATAATCGACCAAGACTACTGCGACAAGAGCAAATGCACTACA
GAGAAATCCGCGGTCCAAGTGAAGAACGTGGTGTACCGGGACATAAGTGGCACTAGCGCATCGGAAAACG
CAATAACGTTTAACTGCAGCAAGAACTATCCATGCCAAGGAATTGTGCTTGACAGAGTGAACATTAAAGG
AGGAAAAGCAACTTGCACCAATGCTAATGTGGTTGATAAAGGAGCTGTTCTGCCTCAGTGCAACTCCACT
TAGGGACGTCCTTACCCAGCTTTCTTGTACAAAGTTGGCATTATAAGAAAGCATTGCTTATCAATTTGTT
GCAACGAACAGGTCACTATCAGTCAAAATAAAATCATTATTTGCCATCCAGCTGCAGCTCTGGCCCGTGT
CTCAAAATCTCTGATGTTACATTGCACAAGATAAAAATATATCATCATGAACAATAAAACTGTCTGCTTA
CATAAACAGTAATACAAGGGGTGTTATGAGCCATATTCAACGGGAAACGTCGAGGCCGCGATTAAATTCC
AACATGGATGCTGATTTATATGGGTATAAATGGGCTCGCGATAATGTCGGGCAATCAGGTGCGACAATCT
ATCGCTTGTATGGGAAGCCCGATGCGCCAGAGTTGTTTCTGAAACATGGCAAAGGTAGCGTTGCCAATGA
TGTTACAGATGAGATGGTCAGACTAAACTGGCTGACGGAATTTATGCCTCTTCCGACCATCAAGCATTTT
ATCCGTACTCCTGATGATGCATGGTTACTCACCACTGCGATCCCCGGAAAAACAGCATTCCAGGTATTAG
AAGAATATCCTGATTCAGGTGAAAATATTGTTGATGCGCTGGCAGTGTTCCTGCGCCGGTTGCATTCGAT
TCCTGTTTGTAATTGTCCTTTTAACAGCGATCGCGTATTTCGTCTCGCTCAGGCGCAATCACGAATGAAT
AACGGTTTGGTTGATGCGAGTGATTTTGATGACGAGCGTAATGGCTGGCCTGTTGAACAAGTCTGGAAAG
AAATGCATAAACTTTTGCCATTCTCACCGGATTCAGTCGTCACTCATGGTGATTTCTCACTTGATAACCT
TATTTTTGACGAGGGGAAATTAGGCCGGGAAGCCGATCTCGGCTTGAACGAATTGTTAGGTGGCGGTACT
TGGGTCGATATCAAAGTGCATCACTTCTTCCCGTATGCCCAACTTTGTATAGAGAGCCACTGCGGGATCG
TCACCGTAATCTGCTTGCACGTAGATCACATAAGCACCAAGCGCGTTGGCCTCATGCTTGAGGAGATTGA
TGAGCGCGGTGGCAATGCCCTGCCTCCGGTGCTCGCCGGAGACTGCGAGATCATAGATATAGATCTCACT
ACGCGGCTGCTCAAACTTGGGCAGAACGTAAGCCGCGAGAGCGCCAACAACCGCTTCTTGGTCGAAGGCA
GCAAGCGCGATGAATGTCTTACTACGGAGCAAGTTCCCGAGGTAATCGGAGTCCGGCTGATGTTGGGAGT
AGGTGGCTACGTCTCCGAACTCACGACCGAAAAGATCAAGAGCAGCCCGCATGGATTTGACTTGGTCAGG
GCCGAGCCTACATGTGCGAATGATGCCCATACTTGAGCCACCTAACTTTGTTTTAGGGCGACTGCCCTGC
TGCGTAACATCGTTGCTGCTGCGTAACATCGTTGCTGCTCCATAACATCAAACATCGACCCACGGCGTAA
CGCGCTTGCTGCTTGGATGCCCGAGGCATAGACTGTACAAAAAAACAGTCATAACAAGCCATGAAAACCG
CCACTGCGCCGTTACCACCGCTGCGTTCGGTCAAGGTTCTGGACCAGTTGCGTGAGCGCATACGCTACTT
GCATTACAGTTTACGAACCGAACAGGCTTATGTCAACTGGGTTCGTGCCTTCATCCGTTTCCACGGTGTG
CGTCACCCGGCAACCTTGGGCAGCAGCGAAGTCGAGGCATTTCTGTCCTGGCTGGCGAACGAGCGCAAGG
TTTCGGTCTCCACGCATCGTCAGGCATTGGCGGCCTTGCTGTTCTTCTACGGCAAGGTGCTGTGCACGGA
TCTGCCCTGGCTTCAGGAGATCGGAAGACCTCGGCCGTCGCGGCGCTTGCCGGTGGTGCTGACCCCGGAT
GAAGTGGTTCGCATCCTCGGTTTTCTGGAAGGCGAGCATCGTTTGTTCGCCCAGGACTCTAGCTATAGTT
CTAGTGGTTGGCTACTAATAGGTTGTATTGATGTTGGACGAGTCGGAATCGCAGACCGATACCAGGATCT
TGCCATCCTATGGAACTGCCTCGGTGAGTTTTCTCCTTCATTACAGAAACGGCTTTTTCAAAAATATGGT
ATTGATAATCCTGATATGAATAAATTGCAGTTTCATTTGATGCTCGATGAGTTTTTCTAATCAGAATTGG
TTAATTGGTTGTAACACTGGCAGAGCATTACGCTGACTTGACGGGACGGCGCAAGCTCATGACCAAAATC
CCTTAACGTGAGTTTTCGTTCCACTGAGCGTCAGACCCCGTAGAAAAGATCAAAGGATCTTCTTGAGATC
CTTTTTTTCTGCGCGTAATCTGCTGCTTGCAAACAAAAAAACCACCGCTACCAGCGGTGGTTTGTTTGCC
GGATCAAGAGCTACCAACTCTTTTTCCGAAGGTAACTGGCTTCAGCAGAGCGCAGATACCAAATACTGTT
CTTCTAGTGTAGCCGTAGTTAGGCCACCACTTCAAGAACTCTGTAGCACCGCCTACATACCTCGCTCTGC
TAATCCTGTTACCAGTGGCTGCTGCCAGTGGCGATAAGTCGTGTCTTACCGGGTTGGACTCAAGACGATA
GTTACCGGATAAGGCGCAGCGGTCGGGCTGAACGGGGGGTTCGTGCACACAGCCCAGCTTGGAGCGAACG
ACCTACACCGAACTGAGATACCTACAGCGTGAGCTATGAGAAAGCGCCACGCTTCCCGAAGGGAGAAAGG
CGGACAGGTATCCGGTAAGCGGCAGGGTCGGAACAGGAGAGCGCACGAGGGAGCTTCCAGGGGGAAACGC
CTGGTATCTTTATAGTCCTGTCGGGTTTCGCCACCTCTGACTTGAGCGTCGATTTTTGTGATGCTCGTCA
GGGGGGCGGAGCCTATGGAAAAACGCCAGCAACGCGGCCTTTTTACGGTTCCTGGCCTTTTGCTGGCCTT
TTGCTCACATGTT
Features (pLannotate 1.2.2; 13 found; start..end, strand, type, name):
      1..46      +  rep_origin     RSF ori (fragment): Plasmids containing the RSF 1030 origin of replication can be propagated in E. coli cells that contain additional plasmids with compatible origins.
     73..100     -  terminator     rrnB T2 terminator: transcription terminator T2 from the E. coli rrnB gene
    232..275     +  terminator     rrnB T1 terminator: Escherichia coli rrnB; transcription terminator T1 from the E. coli rrnB gene
    331..430     +  protein_bind   attL1: mutant version of attL; recombination site for the Gateway® LR reaction LR Clonase™
    431..517     +  CDS            BGAL6 (fragment): BGAL6_ARATH - Experimental evidence at transcript level: Swiss-Prot protein existence level 2. From Arabidopsis thaliana (Mouse-ear cress).
    524..1750    +  CDS            ADPG2 (fragment): ADPG2_ARATH - Also known as PGAZAT. Experimental evidence at transcript level: Swiss-Prot protein existence level 2. Polygalacturonase involved in cell separation in the final stages of pod shatter, in anther dehiscence and in floral organ abscission. From Arabidopsis thaliana (Mouse-ear cress).
   1764..1863    -  protein_bind   attL2: mutant version of attL; recombination site for the Gateway® LR reaction LR Clonase™
   1986..2612    +  CDS            KanR (fragment): aminoglycoside phosphotransferase; aph(3')-Ia; confers resistance to kanamycin in bacteria or G418 (Geneticin®) in eukaryotes
   2646..3179    -  CDS            GmR: gentamycin acetyltransferase; aacC1; confers resistance to gentamycin
   3368..3396    -  promoter       Pc promoter: intI1 (promoter lies within the coding sequence); class 1 integron promoter
   3374..3721    -  CDS            YPR2_ECOLX (fragment): Protein predicted: Swiss-Prot protein existence level 4. From Escherichia coli.
   3726..3910    +  CDS            KanR (fragment): aminoglycoside phosphotransferase; aph(3')-Ia; confers resistance to kanamycin in bacteria or G418 (Geneticin®) in eukaryotes
   4053..4641    +  rep_origin     ori: high-copy-number ColE1/pMB1/pBR322/pUC origin of replication
