[The description below was written by a language model from this plasmid's Addgene catalogue record and pLannotate feature annotations shown in this document.]
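Description:
pDONR207-MUM2sp-ADPG2 is a Gateway entry clone built in the Invitrogen pDONR207 backbone, about 4.7 kb in total, and maintained in E. coli. It replicates from a high-copy ColE1/pUC-type origin and is selected with gentamicin through the aacC1 acetyltransferase gene, which is driven by a class 1 integron Pc promoter. The annotation also picks up two fragments of a kanamycin resistance gene flanking the gentamicin cassette and a short fragment of an RSF origin. These appear to be non-functional backbone remnants, and kanamycin is not listed as a selection. The rrnB T1 and T2 terminators sit upstream of the cloning region and insulate the insert from read-through transcription.

The payload lies between attL1 and attL2 and has no promoter of its own, as expected for an entry clone. It consists of the 84 bp signal peptide of Arabidopsis thaliana MUM2 (At5g63800, annotated as a BGAL6 fragment) fused in-frame to the coding sequence of ADPG2 (At2g41850, also known as PGAZAT). ADPG2 is a polygalacturonase that degrades homogalacturonan and normally acts in cell separation during pod shatter, anther dehiscence and floral organ abscission. The ADPG2 feature is annotated as a fragment, and the two parts are separated by a few bases, consistent with the recorded SpeI and AatII restriction cloning of the enzyme sequence. The MUM2 leader presumably directs the enzyme into the secretory pathway.

The depositor notes that the plasmid is intended for three-way MultiSite Gateway cloning, in which LR recombination combines this coding module with other entry clones in a destination vector. The associated work used such constructs to express pectin-degrading enzymes in vivo to modify seed coat mucilage.
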