Addgene plasmid #170723: pDONR207-MUM2sp-ADPG2
Purpose: Gateway (Invitrogen) entry clone (pDONR207) containing the MUM2 (At5g63800) signal peptide (84bp) fused in-frame to the coding sequence of the HG degrading enzyme ADPG2 (At2g41850.1)
Depositing lab: George Haughn. Depositing organization: University of British Columbia. Publication: Pectin Modification in Seed Coat Mucilage by In Vivo Expression of Rhamnogalacturonan-I- and Homogalacturonan-Degrading Enzymes. McGee R, Dean GH, Wu D, Zhang Y, Mansfield SD, Haughn GW. Plant Cell Physiol. 2021 Jun 1. pii: 6290394. doi: 10.1093/pcp/pcab077. PubMed 34059917.
Backbone
  Vector backbone: pDONR207
  Backbone manufacturer: Invitrogen
  Backbone size w/o insert (bp): 5585
  Total vector size (bp): 4704
  Vector type: Gateway Donor vector / entry clone
Growth in bacteria
  Bacterial resistance: Gentamicin, 10 μg/mL
  Growth temperature: 37°C
  Growth strain: DH5alpha
  Growth instructions: For selection use 7 ug/ml Gentamicin
  Copy number: Unknown
Gene/Insert
  Gene/Insert name: ARABIDOPSIS DEHISCENCE ZONE POLYGALACTURONASE 2 (alt names: ADPG2; At2g41850; Q8RY29 (Uniprot))
  Species: A. thaliana (mustard weed)
  GenBank ID: AC002339
  Entrez Gene: PGAZAT (a.k.a. AT2G41850, ADPG2, ARABIDOPSIS DEHISCENCE ZONE POLYGALACTURONASE 2, T11A7.5, T11A7_5, polygalacturonase abscission zone A. thaliana)
  Cloning method: Restriction Enzyme; 5′ cloning site SpeI (not destroyed); 3′ cloning site AatII (not destroyed)
  Sequencing primers: 5′ TAACGCTAGCATGGATCTC; 3′ GTAACATCAGAGATTTTGAGACA
Terms and licenses: Academic/Nonprofit Terms; Industry Terms
Depositor comments: For use with Three-way Multi-site Gateway Cloning (Invitrogen).
How to cite: pDONR207-MUM2sp-ADPG2 was a gift from George Haughn (Addgene plasmid # 170723 ; http://n2t.net/addgene:170723 ; RRID:Addgene_170723)
